Addgene plasmid #27495: pOZ-N-FH Abraxas
Depositing lab: Roger Greenberg. Depositing organization: University of Pennsylvania. Publication: Differential regulation of JAMM domain deubiquitinating enzyme activity within the RAP80 complex. Patterson-Fortin J, Shao G, Bretscher H, Messick TE, Greenberg RA. J Biol Chem. 2010 Oct 1. 285(40):30971-81. 10.1074/jbc.M110.135319 PubMed 20656689.
Backbone
  Vector backbone: pOZ-N
  Backbone size w/o insert (bp): 7900
  Vector type: Mammalian Expression, Retroviral
  Selectable markers: IL-2 receptor
Growth in bacteria
  Bacterial resistance: Ampicillin, 100 μg/mL
  Growth temperature: 37°C
  Growth strain: DH5alpha
  Copy number: Unknown
Gene/Insert
  Gene/Insert name: Abraxas (alt name: FAM175A)
  Species: H. sapiens (human)
  Entrez Gene: FAM175A (a.k.a. ABRA1, CCDC98, FLJ11520, FLJ12642, FLJ13614)
  Tag / fusion protein: FLAG (N terminal on insert); HA (N terminal on insert)
  Cloning method: Restriction Enzyme
  Sequencing primers: 5′ pBMN5'
Terms and licenses: Academic/Nonprofit Terms; Industry Terms: Not Available to Industry
How to cite: pOZ-N-FH Abraxas was a gift from Roger Greenberg (Addgene plasmid # 27495 ; http://n2t.net/addgene:27495 ; RRID:Addgene_27495)
