[The description below was written by a language model from this plasmid's Addgene catalogue record.]
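Description:
pOZ-N-FH Abraxas is a retroviral mammalian expression plasmid built on the pOZ-N backbone (about 7.9 kb without insert), carrying the human Abraxas coding sequence (also known as FAM175A, ABRA1 or CCDC98). It is propagated in E. coli under ampicillin selection. The catalogue entry lists the copy number as unknown and does not name the origin of replication or the promoter driving the insert. No feature table is provided, so the arrangement of the retroviral elements cannot be described in detail from the record.

The insert is fused at its N terminus to tandem FLAG and HA epitope tags, as the "N-FH" in the name indicates. Rather than a drug resistance gene, the selectable marker for mammalian cells is the IL-2 receptor, a cell-surface protein. This allows transduced cells to be enriched by antibody-based sorting or affinity capture of surface-positive cells instead of by antibiotic treatment. After packaging into retroviral particles and transduction, the vector is suited to making cell populations that stably express the tagged protein.

The dual FLAG-HA tag is typically used for sequential two-step affinity purification, which recovers native protein complexes with low background, and it also permits detection by immunoblotting or immunofluorescence. Abraxas is a component of the RAP80 complex, and the associated publication concerns regulation of JAMM-domain deubiquitinating enzyme activity within that complex. This is consistent with using the construct to isolate and characterise Abraxas-containing assemblies from human cells.
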