>Addgene plasmid #27495 | pOZ-N-FH Abraxas | addgene partial sequence | sequence record 33884 | 27495 with pBMN-5
ATCCTCTAGACTGCCAGATCTTCCGCTCGATGAACCATGGACTACAAGGACGACGATGACAAGCTCGATG
GAGGATACCCCTACGACGTGCCCGACTACGCCGGAGGACTCGAGGAGGGGGAGAGTACGTCGGCGGTGCT
CTCGGGCTTTGTGCTCGGCGCACTCGCTTTCCAGCACCTCAACACGGACTCGGACACGGAAGGTTTTCTT
CTTGGGGAAGTAAAAGGTGAAGCCAAGAACAGCATTACTGATTCCCAAATGGATGATGTTGAAGTTGTTT
ATACAATTGACATTCAGAAATATATTCCATGCTATCAGCTTTTTAGCTTTTATAATTCTTCAGGCGAAGT
AAATGAGCAAGCACTGAAGAAAATATTATCAAATGTCAAAAAGAATGTGGTAGGTTGGTACAAATTCCGT
CGTCATTCAGATCAGATCATGACGTTTAGGGAAAGACTCCTTCACAAAAACTTGCAGGAGCATTTTTCAA
ACCAAGACCTTGTTTTTCTGCTATTAACACCAAGTATAATAACAGAAAGCTGCTCTACTCATCGACTGGA
ACATTCCTTATATAAACCTCAAAAAGGACTTTTTCACAGGGTACCTTTAGTGGTTGCCAATCTGGGCATG
TCTGAACAACTGGGTTATAAAACTGTATCAGGTTCCTGTATGTCCACTGGTTTTAGCCGAGCAGTACAAA
CACACAGCTCTAAATTTTTTGAAGAAGATGGATCCTTAAAGGA
